>Addgene plasmid #145410 | pGBW-m4046505 | depositor full sequence | sequence record 287587 | Full Sequence
GCGGCCGCCCCACACACCATAGCTTCAAAATGTTTCTACTCCTTTTTTACTCTTCCAGATTTTCTCGGAC
TCCGCGCATCGCCGTACCACTTCAAAACACCCAAGCACAGCATACTAAATTTCCCCTCTTTCTTCCTCTA
GGGTGTCGTTAATTACCCGTACTAAAGGTTTGGAAAAGAAAAAAGAGACCGCCTCGTTTCTTTTTCTTCG
TCGAAAAAGGCAATAAAAATTTTTATCACGTTTCTTTTTCTTGAAAATTTTTTTTTTTGATTTTTTTCTC
TTTCGATGACCTCCCATTGATATTTAAGTTAATAAACGGTCTTCAATTTCTCAAGTTTCAGTTTCATTTT
TCTTGTTCTATTACAACTTTTTTTACTTCTTGCTCATTAGAAAGAAAGCATAGCAATCTAATCTAAGTTT
TAATTACAAAATGTTTCATCTCGTTGACTTTCAGGTTACTATAGCAGAGATATTACTAATTATTATGAGG
ACTTTTAAAGTTTCCATTTGGAATCTTGATTACATCATAAACCTCATAATTAAAAATTTATCTAAGTCAC
TAACTGAGAATAAATATTCTCAATTAGATGAAGAGCAACCAATGGAGATTGATCTCGTGCCGAGAGGTTC
TTGGAGCCATCCGCAGTTTGAAAAATAAACAGGCCCCTTTTCCTTTGTCGATATCATGTAATTAGTTATG
TCACGCTTACATTCACGCCCTCCTCCCACATCCGCTCTAACCGAAAAGGAAGGAGTTAGACAACCTGAAG
TCTAGGTCCCTATTTATTTTTTTTAATAGTTATGTTAGTATTAAGAACGTTATTTATATTTCAAATTTTT
CTTTTTTTTCTGTACAAAGCGGCCGCCGAACCACTAGTGCACTGCAGTACACGGTTTCCTTGAAATTTTT
TTGATTCGGTAATCTCCGAACAGAAGGAAGAACGAAGGAAGGAGCACAGACTTAGATTGGTATATATACG
CATATGTAGTGTTGAAGAAACATGAAATTGCCCAGTATTCTTAACCCAACTGCACAGAACAAAAACGTGC
AGGAAACGAAGATAAATCATGTCGAAAGCTACATATAAGGAACGTGCTGCTACTCATCCTAGTCCTGTTG
CTGCCAAGCTATTTAATATCATGCACGAAAAGCAAACAAACTTGTGTGCTTCATTGGATGTTCGTACCAC
CAAGGAATTACTGGAGTTAGTTGAAGCATTAGGTCCCAAAATTTGTTTACTAAAAACACATGTGGATATC
TTGACTGATTTTTCCATGGAGGGCACAGTTAAGCCGCTAAAGGCATTATCCGCCAAGTACAATTTTTTAC
TCTTCGAGGACAGAAAATTTGCTGACATTGGTAATACAGTCAAATTGCAGTACTCTGCGGGTGTATACAG
AATAGCAGAATGGGCAGACATTACGAATGCACACGGTGTGGTGGGCCCAGGTATTGTTAGCGGTTTGAAG
CAGGCGGCAGAAGAAGTAACAAAGGAACCTAGAGGCCTTTTGATGTTAGCAGAATTGTCATGCAAGGGCT
CCCTATCTACTGGAGAATATACTAAGGGTACTGTTGACATTGCGAAGAGCGACAAAGATTTTGTTATCGG
CTTTATTGCTCAAAGAGACATGGGTGGAAGAGATGAAGGTTACGATTGGTTGATTATGACACCCGGTGTG
GGTTTAGATGACAAGGGAGATGCATTGGGTCAACAGTATAGAACCGTGGATGATGTGGTTTCTACAGGAT
CTGACATTATTATTGTTGGAAGAGGACTATTTGCAAAGGGAAGGGATGCTAAGGTAGAGGGTGAACGTTA
CAGAAAAGCAGGCTGGGAAGCATATTTGAGAAGATGCGGCCAGCAAAACTAAAAAACTGTATTATAAGTA
AATGCATGTATACTAAACTCACAAATTAGAGCTTCAATTTAATTATATCAGTTATTACCCGAGTAACGAA
GCATCTGTGCTTCATTTTGTAGAACAAAAATGCAACGCGAGAGCGCTAATTTTTCAAACAAAGAATCTGA
GCTGCATTTTTACAGAACAGAAATGCAACGCGAAAGCGCTATTTTACCAACGAAGAATCTGTGCTTCATT
TTTGTAAAACAAAAATGCAACGCGAGAGCGCTAATTTTTCAAACAAAGAATCTGAGCTGCATTTTTACAG
AACAGAAATGCAACGCGAGAGCGCTATTTTACCAACAAAGAATCTATACTTCTTTTTTGTTCTACAAAAA
TGCATCCCGAGAGCGCTATTTTTCTAACAAAGCATCTTAGATTACTTTTTTTCTCCTTTGTGCGCTCTAT
AATGCAGTCTCTTGATAACTTTTTGCACTGTAGGTCCGTTAAGGTTAGAAGAAGGCTACTTTGGTGTCTA
TTTTCTCTTCCATAAAAAAAGCCTGACTCCACTTCCCGCGTTTACTGATTACTAGCGAAGCTGCGGGTGC
ATTTTTTCAAGATAAAGGCATCCCCGATTATATTCTATACCGATGTGGATTGCGCATACTTTGTGAACAG
AAAGTGATAGCGTTGATGATTCTTCATTGGTCAGAAAATTATGAACGGTTTCTTCTATTTTGTCTCTATA
TACTACGTATAGGAAATGTTTACATTTTCGTATTGTTTTCGATTCACTCTATGAATAGTTCTTACTACAA
TTTTTTTGTCTAAAGAGTAATACTAGAGATAAACATAAAAAATGTAGAGGTCGAGTTTAGATGCAAGTTC
AAGGAGCGAAAGGTGGATGGGTAGGTTATATAGGGATATAGCACAGAGATATATAGCAAAGAGATACTTT
TGAGCAATGTTTGTGGAAGCGGTATTCGCAATATTTTAGTAGCTCGTTACAGTCCGGTGCGTTTTTGGTT
TTTTGAAAGTGCGTCATCAGAGCGCTTTTGGTTTTCAAAAGCGCTCTGAAGTTCCTATACTTTCTAGCTA
GAGAATAGGAACTTCCCGAGCGGCCGCGTGTTACAAGCTTGACTCCAGCGTAACTGGACTGCAATCAACT
CACTGGCTCACCTTCACGGGTGGGCCTTTCTTCGGTAGAAAATCAAAGGATCTTCTTGAGATCCTTTTTT
TCTGCGCGTAATCTGCTGCTTGCAAACAAAAAAACCACCGCTACCAGCGGTGGTTTGTTTGCCGGATCAA
GAGCTACCAACTCTTTTTCCGAGGTAACTGGCTTCAGCAGAGCGCAGATACCAAATACTGTTCTTCTAGT
GTAGCCGTAGTTAGGCCACCACTTCAAGAACTCTGTAGCACCGCCTACATACCTCGCTCTGCTAATCCTG
TTACCAGTGGCTGCTGCCAGTGGCGATAAGTCGTGTCTTACCGGGTTGGACTCAAGACGATAGTTACCGG
ATAAGGCGCAGCGGTCGGGCTGAACGGGGGGTTCGTGCACACAGCCCAGCTTGGAGCGAACGACCTACAC
CGAACTGAGATACCTACAGCGTGAGCTATGAGAAAGCGCCACGCTTCCCGAAGGGAGAAAGGCGGACAGG
TATCCGGTAAGCGGCAGGGTCGGAACAGGAGAGCGCACGAGGGAGCTTCCAGGGGTAAACGCCTGGTATC
TTTATAGTCCTGTCGGGTTTCGCCACCTCTGACTTGAGCATCGATTTTTGTGATGCTCGTCAGGGGGGCG
GAGCCTATGGAAAAACGCCAGCAACGCAGAAAGGCCCACCCGAAGGTGAGCCAGGTGATTACATTTGGGC
CCTCATCAGAGGTTTTCACCGTCATCACCGAAACGCGCGAGGCAGCTGCGGTAAAGCTCATCAGCGTGGT
CGTGAAGCGATTCACAGATGTCTGCCTGTTCATCCGCGTCCAGCTCGTTGAGTTTCTCCAGAAGCGTTAA
TGTCTGGCTTCTGATAAAGCGGGCCATGTTAAGGGCGGTTTTTTCCTGTTTGGTCACTTACCAATGCTTA
ATCAGTGAGGCACCTATCTCAGCGATCTGTCTATTTCGTTCATCCATAGTTGCCTGACTCCCCGTCGTGT
AGATAACTACGATGCGGGAGGGCTTACCATCTGGCCCCAGTGCTGCAATGATACCGCGAGACCCACGCTC
ACCGGCTCCAGATTTATCAGCAATAAACCAGCCAGCCGGGAGGGCCGAGCGCAGAAGTGATCCTGCAACT
TTATCCGCCTCCATCCAGTCTATTAATTGTTGCCGGGAAGCTAGAGTAAGTAGTTCGCCAGTTAATAGTT
TGCGCAACGTTGTTGCCATTGCTACAGGCATCGTGGTGTCACGCTCGTCGTTTGGTATGGCTTCATTCAG
CTCCGGTTCCCAACGATCAAGGCGAGTTACATGATCCCCCATGTTGTGCAAAAAAGCGGTTAGCTCCTTC
GGTCCTCCGATCGTTGCCAGAAGTAAGTTGGCCGCAGTGTTATCACTCATGGTTATGGCAGCACTGCATA
ATTCTCTTACTGTCATGCCATCCGTGAGATGCTTTTCTGTGACTGGTGAGTACTCAACCAAGTCATTCTG
AGAATAGTGTATGCGGCGACCGAGTTGCTCTTGCCCGGCGTCAATACGGGATAATACCGCGCCACATAGC
AGAACTTTAAAAGTGCTCATCATTGGAAAACGTTCTTCGGGGCGTAAACTCTCAAGGATCTTACCGCTGT
TGAGATCCAGTTCGATGTAACCCACTCGTGCACCCAACTGATCTTCAGCATCTTTTACTTTCACCAGCGT
TTCTGGGTGAGCAAAAACAGGAAGGCAAAATGCCGCAAAAAAGGGAATAAGGGCGACACGGAAATGTTGA
ATACTCATTTTAGCTTCCTTAGCTCCTGAAAATCTCGATAACTCAAAAAATACGCCCGGTAGTGATCTTA
TTTCATTATGGTGAAAGTTGGAACCTCTTACGTGCCGATCAAGTCAAAAGCCTCCGGTCGGAGGCTTTTG
ACTTTCTGCTATGGAGGTCAGGTATGATTTAAATGGTCAGTTAGA
Features (pLannotate 1.2.2; 13 found; start..end, strand, type, name):
     10..417     +  promoter       TEF1 promoter: S. cerevisiae TEF1; promoter for EF-1α
    431..613     +  CDS            NS6_SARS2: Experimental evidence at protein level: Swiss-Prot protein existence level 1. Disrupts cell nuclear import complex formation by tethering karyopherin alpha 2 and karyopherin beta 1 to the membrane. Retention of import factors at the ER/Golgi membrane leads to a loss of transport into the nucleus. Thereby prevents STAT1 nuclear translocation in response to interferon signaling, thus blocking the expression of interferon stimulated genes (ISGs) that display multiple antiviral activities (PubMed:33097660). Suppresses IFN-beta production possibly by blocking IRF3 nuclear translocation (PubMed:3297
    684..856     +  terminator     CYC1 terminator (fragment): S. cerevisiae CYC1; transcription terminator for CYC1
    892..1068    +  promoter       URA3 promoter (fragment): S. cerevisiae URA3
   1069..1872    +  CDS            URA3: orotidine-5'-phosphate decarboxylase, required for uracil biosynthesis; S. cerevisiae URA3; yeast auxotrophic marker, counterselectable with 5-fluoroorotic acid (5-FOA)
   1955..2937    -  rep_origin     2μ ori: yeast 2μ plasmid origin of replication
   3015..3044    +  terminator     T3Te terminator: phage T3 early transcription terminator
   3066..3653    +  rep_origin     ori: high-copy-number ColE1/pMB1/pBR322/pUC origin of replication
   3665..3692    -  terminator     T7Te terminator: phage T7 early transcription terminator
   3716..3907    -  CDS            rop: Rop protein, which maintains plasmids at low copy number; rop
   3908..4768    -  CDS            AmpR: β-lactamase; bla; confers resistance to ampicillin, carbenicillin, and related antibiotics
   4769..4871    -  promoter       cat promoter: promoter of the E. coli cat gene encoding chloramphenicol acetyltransferase
   4872..4903    -  terminator     tonB terminator: bidirectional E. coli tonB-P14 transcription terminator
