[The description below was written by a language model from this plasmid's Addgene catalogue record and pLannotate feature annotations shown in this document.]
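Description:
pGBW-m4046505 is an episomal yeast expression plasmid designed to produce the SARS-CoV-2 ORF6 accessory protein in Saccharomyces cerevisiae. It is an E. coli–yeast shuttle vector. In bacteria it replicates from a ColE1/pUC-type origin and is selected with ampicillin through a β-lactamase gene, which the annotation places downstream of a cat promoter. A rop coding sequence is annotated next to AmpR, although the catalogue lists the plasmid as high copy. Short phage T3 and T7 early terminators flank the bacterial origin, and a tonB terminator lies upstream of the resistance cassette; these presumably insulate the modules from read-through transcription. In yeast, the 2μ origin supports multicopy episomal maintenance. The URA3 marker, with its own promoter fragment, allows selection in uracil auxotrophs and counterselection with 5-fluoroorotic acid.

The expression cassette consists of the constitutive TEF1 promoter, the wild-type ORF6 coding sequence and a CYC1 terminator fragment. The insert was made by gene synthesis; listing budding yeast alongside the virus under species may reflect adaptation for that host, but the record does not say so explicitly. According to the catalogue, the backbone adds a C-terminal thrombin-cleavable StrepII tag. This tag is not separately annotated in the feature table, though a short unannotated stretch between the ORF6 coding sequence and the terminator could accommodate it. Such a tag would allow affinity capture on Strep-Tactin resin followed by tag removal.

ORF6 is described in the annotation as an interferon antagonist that tethers karyopherin import factors to ER/Golgi membranes, blocking nuclear translocation of STAT1. The plasmid is suited to expressing and purifying this protein from yeast, or to studying its effects and interactions in yeast cells.
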