Addgene plasmid #145410: pGBW-m4046505
Purpose: Yeast Expression plasmid for SARS-CoV-2 ORF6 protein
Depositing lab: Ginkgo Bioworks & Benjie Chen. Depositing organization: Ginkgo Bioworks.
Backbone
  Vector backbone: AmpR; 2u URA3
  Backbone size w/o insert (bp): 4078
  Vector type: Yeast Expression
  Selectable markers: URA3
Growth in bacteria
  Bacterial resistance: Ampicillin, 100 μg/mL
  Growth temperature: 37°C
  Growth strain: DH5alpha
  Copy number: High Copy
Gene/Insert
  Gene/Insert name: SARS-CoV-2 ORF6 protein
  Species: S. cerevisiae (budding yeast); Severe acute respiratory syndrome coronavirus 2
  Insert size (bp): 179
  Mutation: wt
  Entrez Gene: ORF6 (a.k.a. GU280_gp06)
  Promoter: pTEF1
  Tag / fusion protein: Cleavable thrombin;StrepII (C terminal on backbone)
  Cloning method: Unknown
Resource information
  A portion of this plasmid was derived from a plasmid made by: GinkgoBioworks
Depositor comments: NCBI Reference Sequence: YP_009724394.1. Created by gene synthesis with Not1 site.
How to cite: pGBW-m4046505 was a gift from Ginkgo Bioworks & Benjie Chen (Addgene plasmid # 145410 ; http://n2t.net/addgene:145410 ; RRID:Addgene_145410)
